Addgene plasmid #56002: mPlum-TOMM20-N-10
Purpose: Localization: Outer Mitochondrial Membrane, Excitation: 590, Emission: 649
Depositing lab: Michael Davidson. Depositing organization: Florida State University, Tallahassee.
Backbone
  Vector backbone: mPlum-N1
  Backbone size w/o insert (bp): 4750
  Vector type: Mammalian Expression
  Selectable markers: Neomycin (select with G418)
Growth in bacteria
  Bacterial resistance: Kanamycin, 50 μg/mL
  Growth temperature: 37°C
  Growth strain: DH5alpha
  Copy number: High Copy
Gene/Insert
  Gene/Insert name: TOMM20 (alt name: NM_014765.2)
  Species: H. sapiens (human)
  Entrez Gene: TOMM20 (a.k.a. MAS20, MOM19, TOM20)
  Promoter: CMV
  Tag / fusion protein: mPlum (C terminal on backbone)
  Cloning method: Unknown
  Sequencing primers: 5′ CMV-F; 3′ SV40pA-R
Terms and licenses: Academic/Nonprofit Terms; Industry Terms: Not Available to Industry
Depositor comments: . Excitation = 590; Emission = 649
How to cite: mPlum-TOMM20-N-10 was a gift from Michael Davidson (Addgene plasmid # 56002 ; http://n2t.net/addgene:56002 ; RRID:Addgene_56002)
