[The description below was written by a language model from this plasmid's Addgene catalogue record.]
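Description:
mPlum-TOMM20-N-10 is a mammalian expression plasmid built on the mPlum-N1 backbone (about 4.75 kb without the insert). It encodes human TOMM20 (also known as TOM20, MAS20 or MOM19) fused to the far-red fluorescent protein mPlum. The plasmid is maintained at high copy number in E. coli under kanamycin selection. It also carries a neomycin resistance marker, so transfected mammalian cells can be selected with G418, for example to derive stable lines. The record does not include a feature table, so the replication origins and the exact arrangement of the resistance cassette are not documented here.

Expression is driven by the CMV promoter, a strong constitutive promoter in most mammalian cell types. The listed 3′ sequencing primer suggests an SV40 polyadenylation signal lies downstream of the fusion. TOMM20 sits upstream of the fluorescent protein, so mPlum is attached to its C terminus. TOMM20 is a receptor subunit of the translocase of the outer mitochondrial membrane and is anchored by its N-terminal region. This orientation should therefore leave the targeting end free while the fluorophore faces the cytosol. The "N-10" in the name probably refers to the N1-style fusion format and a linker of ten residues, but the record does not say so explicitly, and the cloning method is listed as unknown.

The stated purpose is to label the outer mitochondrial membrane, with excitation at 590 nm and emission at 649 nm. The construct is typically used as a far-red mitochondrial marker in fluorescence microscopy of live or fixed cells. Its emission makes it suitable for multicolour imaging alongside green or orange reporters.
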