>Addgene plasmid #56002 | mPlum-TOMM20-N-10 | addgene partial sequence | sequence record 116863 | Mombaerts mRFPup 5'-GTGGCCGTTCACGGAGCCCTCCATG-3'
GATGACCTCCTCGCCCTTGCTCACCATGGTAGCCACCGGTGGATCCCCGCTACCGCCTTCCACATCATCT
TCAGCCAAGCTCTGAGCACTTACAATTCTCTGACTAATTGTTGGGAGCTTAGTCAGAAGCATCTGGAACA
CTGGTGGTGGAAGAGTTTGCTGTAAGACCTGCAGTAACTGCTGTGGCTGTCCACACACAGCAATTGCATT
TGTCAGATGGTCTACGCCCTTCTCATATTCACCTTGAGCTAGTAACTCTTCACCAAGCTGTATTTCTTCA
AGGAAGAACTTCTGAACAGCTTCAGCATCTTTAAGGTCAGGTAACTTGGAAAGCCCAGCTCTCTCCTTGG
CAAGCTTCTGTTTCTTTCTTCGTTCTCGAAGCCTGTTCTTGAAGTTGGGGTCACTTCGTCTTTTGCGGTC
GAAGTAGATGCAGTACCCAATGAAAAGGGCCCCGCATACACCGGCGGCGATGGCGCTGTTCCGACCCACC
ATGGTGGCGCTAGCGGATCTGACGGTTCACTAAACCAGCTCTGCTTATATAGACCTCCCACCGTACACGC
CTACCGCCCATTTGCGTCAATGGGGCGGAGTTGTTACGACATTTTGGAAAGTCCCGTTGATTTTGGTGCC
AAAACAAACTCCCATTGACGTCAATGGGGTGGAGACTTGGAAATCCCCGTGAGTCAAACCGCTATCCACG
CCCATTGATGTACTGCCAAAACCGCATCACCATGGTAATAGCGATGACTAATACGTAGATGTACTGCCAA
GTAGGAAAGTCCCATAAGGTCATGTACTGGGCATAATGCCAGGCGGGCCATTTACCGTCATTGACGTCAA
TAGGGGGCGTACTTGGCATATGATACACTTGATGTACTGCCAAGT
