>Addgene plasmid #56002 | mPlum-TOMM20-N-10 | depositor partial sequence | sequence record 116865 | mPlum-TOMM20-N-10 sequence 1208 bps
TACCGTCAGATCCGCTAGCGCCACCATGGTGGGTCGGAACAGCGCCATCGCCGCCGGTGTATGCGGGGCC
CTTTTCATTGGGTACTGCATCTACTTCGACCGCAAAAGACGAAGTGACCCCAACTTCAAGAACAGGCTTC
GAGAACGAAGAAAGAAACAGAAGCTTGCCAAGGAGAGAGCTGGGCTTTCCAAGTTACCTGACCTTAAAGA
TGCTGAAGCTGTTCAGAAGTTCTTCCTTGAAGAAATACAGCTTGGTGAAGAGTTACTAGCTCAAGGTGAA
TATGAGAAGGGCGTAGACCATCTGACAAATGCAATTGCTGTGTGTGGACAGCCACAGCAGTTACTGCAGG
TCTTACAGCAAACTCTTCCACCACCAGTGTTCCAGATGCTTCTGACTAAGCTCCCAACAATTAGTCAGAG
AATTGTAAGTGCTCAGAGCTTGGCTGAAGATGATGTGGAAGGCGGTAGCGGGGATCCACCGGTGGCTACC
ATGGTGAGCAAGGGCGAGGAGGTCATCAAGGAGTTCATGCGCTTCAAGGAGCACATGGAGGGCTCCGTGA
ACGGCCACGAGTTCGAGATCGAGGGCGAGGGCGAGGGCCGCCCCTACGAGGGCACCCAGACCGCCAGGCT
GAAGGTGACCAAGGGTGGCCCCCTGCCCTTCGCCTGGGACATCCTGTCCCCTCAGATCATGTACGGCTCC
AAGGCCTACGTGAAGCACCCCGCCGACATCCCCGACTACTTGAAGCTGTCCTTCCCCGAGGGCTTCAAGT
GGGAGCGCGTGATGAACTTCGAGGACGGCGGCGTGGTGACCGTGACCCAGGACTCCTCCCTGCAGGACGG
CGAGTTCATCTACAAGGTGAAGGTGCGCGGCACCAACTTCCCCTCCGACGGCCCCGTAATGCAGAAGAAG
ACCATGGGCTGGGAGGCCTCCTCCGAGCGGATGTACCCCGAGGACGGCGCCCTGAAGGGCGAGATGAAGA
TGAGGCTGAGGCTGAAGGACGGCGGCCACTACGACGCCGAGGTCAAGACCACCTACATGGCCAAGAAGCC
CGTGCAGCTGCCCGGCGCCTACAAGACCGACATCAAGCTGGACATCACCTCCCACAACGAGGACTACACC
ATCGTGGAACAGTACGAGCGCGCCGAGGGCCGCCACTCCACCGGCGCCTAAGCGGCCGCGACTCTAGATC
ATAATCAGCCATACCACA
